Addgene plasmid #147828: pnYC-NpG-HsNanos2_6-22-Strep_W
Purpose: Bacterial Expression of HsNanos2_6-55
Depositing lab: Elisa Izaurralde. Depositing organization: Max Planck Institute for Developmental Biology. Publication: Structural basis for the Nanos-mediated recruitment of the CCR4-NOT complex and translational repression. Bhandari D, Raisch T, Weichenrieder O, Jonas S, Izaurralde E. Genes Dev. 2014 Apr 15;28(8):888-901. doi: 10.1101/gad.237289.113. PubMed 24736845.
Backbone
  Vector backbone: Unknown
  Vector type: Bacterial Expression
Growth in bacteria
  Bacterial resistance: Chloramphenicol, 25 μg/mL
  Growth temperature: 37°C
  Growth strain: DH5alpha
  Copy number: Low Copy
Gene/Insert
  Gene/Insert name: HsNanos2_6-55
  Species: H. sapiens (human)
  Entrez Gene: NANOS2 (a.k.a. NOS2)
  Cloning method: Unknown
Terms and licenses: Academic/Nonprofit Terms; Industry Terms: Not Available to Industry
Depositor comments: Plasmids from this collection were made available to the research community and donated after the lab closed. Please note that the sequence provided by the depositing laboratory may be theoretical/predicted or based on Sanger sequencing results. There may be discrepancies between sequencing results obtained by Addgene and the depositor sequence. If an Addgene verified sequence is not available, please contact before placing your order to request that our lab fully sequence the plasmid.
How to cite: pnYC-NpG-HsNanos2_6-22-Strep_W was a gift from Elisa Izaurralde (Addgene plasmid # 147828 ; http://n2t.net/addgene:147828 ; RRID:Addgene_147828)
