[The description below was written by a language model from this plasmid's Addgene catalogue record and pLannotate feature annotations shown in this document.]
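Description:
pnYC-NpG-HsNanos2_6-22-Strep_W is a bacterial expression plasmid of about 5.1 kb for producing a short N-terminal peptide of human NANOS2 in E. coli. The catalogue lists the backbone as unknown, but the annotated features point to a pACYC184-like scaffold. These include a p15A origin of replication, a chloramphenicol acetyltransferase gene with its own cat promoter, and several disrupted fragments of the tetracycline resistance gene and its promoter flanking the expression cassette. This suggests the cassette was inserted into the former TcR locus. Selection is with chloramphenicol and the plasmid is recorded as low copy. The p15A origin is compatible with ColE1-type plasmids, which makes such vectors convenient for co-expression with a second plasmid.

The expression cassette consists of a T7 promoter with an adjacent lac operator, the phage T7 gene 10 ribosome binding site, and a T7 terminator, giving IPTG-inducible transcription in hosts that supply T7 RNA polymerase. No lacI gene is annotated on the plasmid. The open reading frame begins with Schistosoma japonicum GST, followed after a short unannotated linker by a NANOS2 fragment of roughly 20 codons and a C-terminal Strep-tag II. This allows affinity purification or pulldown from either end.

The record is inconsistent about the insert: the purpose and insert fields state residues 6–55, whereas the plasmid name states 6–22. The annotated 60 nt NANOS2 segment fits the shorter boundary better. According to the associated publication title, the construct relates to structural and biochemical study of Nanos-mediated recruitment of the CCR4-NOT deadenylase complex and translational repression.
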