Features (pLannotate 1.2.2; 19 found; start..end, strand, type, name):
    739..834     -  CDS            resD (fragment): REDF_ECOLI - Also known as D. Protein inferred from homology: Swiss-Prot protein existence level 3. Acts as a repressor of transcription and as a site-specific resolvase that cleaves at the RfsF site. From Escherichia coli (strain K12).
    824..881     +  CDS            TcR (fragment): tetracycline efflux protein; tet; confers resistance to tetracycline
    878..971     -  CDS            TcR (fragment): tetracycline efflux protein; tet; confers resistance to tetracycline
   1475..2375    -  CDS            TcR (fragment): tetracycline efflux protein; tet; confers resistance to tetracycline
   2402..2420    +  promoter       T7 promoter: promoter for bacteriophage T7 RNA polymerase
   2421..2445    +  protein_bind   lac operator: The lac repressor binds to the lac operator to inhibit transcription in E. coli. This inhibition can be relieved by adding lactose or isopropyl-β-D-thiogalactopyranoside (IPTG). lac repressor encoded by lacI
   2460..2482    +  RBS            RBS: efficient ribosome binding site from bacteriophage T7 gene 10 (Olins and Rangwala, 1989)
   2493..3143    +  CDS            GST: glutathione S-transferase from Schistosoma japonicum
   3200..3259    +  CDS            NANOS2 (fragment): NANO2_HUMAN - Also known as NOS2. Experimental evidence at protein level: Swiss-Prot protein existence level 1. Plays a key role in the sexual differentiation of germ cells by promoting the male fate but suppressing the female fate. Represses the female fate pathways by suppressing meiosis, which in turn results in the promotion of the male fate. Maintains the suppression of meiosis by preventing STRA8 expression, which is required for premeiotic DNA replication, after CYP26B1 is decreased. Regulates the localization of the CCR4-NOT deadenylation complex to P-bodies and plays a role in recruit
   3260..3282    +  CDS            Strep-Tag II (fragment): peptide that binds Strep-Tactin®, an engineered form of streptavidin
   3317..3366    +  CDS            SET1 (fragment): solubility-enhancement tag derived from T7 phage gene 10B
   3374..3421    +  terminator     T7 terminator: transcription terminator for bacteriophage T7 RNA polymerase
   3444..3548    -  CDS            TcR (fragment): tetracycline efflux protein; tet; confers resistance to tetracycline
   3596..3624    -  promoter       tet promoter: E. coli promoter for tetracycline efflux protein gene
   3736..4281    +  rep_origin     p15A ori: Plasmids containing the medium-copy-number p15A origin of replication can be propagated in E. coli cells that contain a second plasmid with the ColE1 origin.
   4369..4424    +  rep_origin     RSF ori (fragment): Plasmids containing the RSF 1030 origin of replication can be propagated in E. coli cells that contain additional plasmids with compatible origins.
   4543..4686    -  mobile_element IS1 (fragment): prokaryotic transposable element IS1
   4807..4909    +  promoter       cat promoter: promoter of the E. coli cat gene encoding chloramphenicol acetyltransferase
   4910..441     +  CDS            CmR (across the origin): chloramphenicol acetyltransferase; cat; confers resistance to chloramphenicol
>Addgene plasmid #147828 | pnYC-NpG-HsNanos2_6-22-Strep_W | depositor full sequence | sequence record 290275 | Full Sequence
GGTATGGCAATGAAAGACGGTGAGCTGGTGATATGGGATAGTGTTCACCCTTGTTACACCGTTTTCCATG
AGCAAACTGAAACGTTTTCATCGCTCTGGAGTGAATACCACGACGATTTCCGGCAGTTTCTACACATATA
TTCGCAAGATGTGGCGTGTTACGGTGAAAACCTGGCCTATTTCCCTAAAGGGTTTATTGAGAATATGTTT
TTCGTCTCAGCCAATCCCTGGGTGAGTTTCACCAGTTTTGATTTAAACGTGGCCAATATGGACAACTTCT
TCGCCCCCGTTTTCACCATGGGCAAATATTATACGCAAGGCGACAAGGTGCTGATGCCGCTGGCGATTCA
GGTTCATCATGCCGTCTGTGATGGCTTCCATGTCGGCAGAATGCTTAATGAATTACAACAGTACTGCGAT
GAGTGGCAGGGCGGGGCGTAATTTTTTTAAGGCAGTTATTGGTGCCCTTAAACGCCTGGTGCTACGCCTG
AATAAGTGATAATAAGCGGATGAATGGCAGAAATTCGAAAGCAAATTCGACCCGGTCGTCGGTTCAGGGC
AGGGTCGTTAAATAGCCGCTTATGTCTATTGCTGGTTTACCGGTTTATTGACTACCGGAAGCAGTGTGAC
CGTGTGCTTCTCAAATGCCTGAGGCCAGTTTGCTCAGGCTCTCCCCGTGGAGGTAATAATTGACGATATG
ATCATTTATTCTGCCTCCCAGAGCCTGATAAAAACGGTTAGCGCTTCGTTAATACAGATGTAGGTGTTCC
ACAGGGTAGCCAGCAGCATCCTGCGATGCAGATCCGGAACATAATGGTGCAGGGCGCTTGTTTCGGCGTG
GGTATGGTGGCAGGCCCCGTGGCCGGGGGACTGTTGGGCGCTGCCGGCACCTGTCCTACGAGTTGCATGA
TAAAGAAGACAGTCATAAGTGCGGCGACGATAGTCATGCCCCGCGCCCACCGGAAGGAGCTACCGGACAG
CGGTGCGGACTGTTGTAACTCAGAATAAGAAATGAGGCCGCTCATGGCGTTGACTCTCAGTCATAGTATC
GTGGTATCACCGGTTGGTTCCACTCTCTGTTGCGGGCAACTTCAGCAGCACGTAGGGGACTTCCGCGTTT
CCAGACTTTACGAAACACGGAAACCGAAGACCATTCATGTTGTTGCTCAGGTCGCAGACGTTTTGCAGCA
GCAGTCGCTTCACGTTCGCTCGCGTATCGGTGATTCATTCTGCTAACCAGTAAGGCAACCCCGCCAGCCT
AGCCGGGTCCTCAACGACAGGAGCACGATCATGCGCACCCGTGGCCAGGACCCAACGCTGCCCGAGATGC
GCCGCGTGCGGCTGCTGGAGATGGCGGACGCGATGGATATGTTCTGCCAAGGGTTGGTTTGCGCATTCAC
AGTTCTCCGCAAGAATTGATTGGCTCCAATTCTTGGAGTGGTGAATCCGTTAGCGAGGTGCCGCCGGCTT
CCATTCAGGTCGAGGTGGCCCGGCTCCATGCACCGCGACGCAACGCGGGGAGGCAGACAAGGTATAGGGC
GGCGCCTACAATCCATGCCAACCCGTTCCATGTGCTCGCCGAGGCGGCATAAATCGCCGTGACGATCAGC
GGTCCAGTGATCGAAGTTAGGCTGGTAAGAGCCGCGAGCGATCCTTGAAGCTGTCCCTGATGGTCGTCAT
CTACCTGCCTGGACAGCATGGCCTGCAACGCGGGCATCCCGATGCCGCCGGAAGCGAGAAGAATCATAAT
GGGGAAGGCCATCCAGCCTCGCGTCGCGAACGCCAGCAAGACGTAGCCCAGCGCGTCGGCCGCCATGCCG
GCGATAATGGCCTGCTTCTCGCCGAAACGTTTGGTGGCGGGACCAGTGACGAAGGCTTGAGCGAGGGCGT
GCAAGATTCCGAATACCGCAAGCGACAGGCCGATCATCGTCGCGCTCCAGCGAAAGCGGTCCTCGCCGAA
AATGACCCAGAGCGCTGCCGGCACCTGTCCTACGAGTTGCATGATAAAGAAGACAGTCATAAGTGCGGCG
ACGATAGTCATGCCCCGCGCCCACCGGAAGGAGCTGACTGGGTTGAAGGCTCTCAAGGGCATCGGTCGAC
GCTCTCCCTTATGCGACTCCTGCATTAGGAAGCAGCCCAGTAGTAGGTTGAGGCCGTTGAGCACCGCCGC
CGCAAGGAATGGTGCATGCAAGGAGATGGCGCCCAACAGTCCCCCGGCCACGGGGCCTGCCACCATACCC
ACGCCGAAACAAGCGCTCATGAGCCCGAAGTGGCGAGCCCGATCTTCCCCATCGGTGATGTCGGCGATAT
AGGCGCCAGCAACCGCACCTGTGGCGCCGGTGATGCCGGCCACGATGCGTCCGGCGTAGAGGATCAGACT
AAGATCTCGATCCCGCGAAATTAATACGACTCACTATAGGGGAATTGTGAGCGGATAACAATTCCCCACT
AGTAATAATTTTGTTTAACTTTAAGAAGGAGATATACCATGGCCCCTATACTAGGTTATTGGAAAATTAA
GGGCCTTGTGCAACCCACTCGACTTCTTTTGGAATATCTTGAAGAAAAATATGAAGAGCATTTGTATGAG
CGCGATGAAGGTGATAAATGGCGAAACAAAAAGTTTGAATTGGGTTTGGAGTTTCCCAATCTTCCTTATT
ATATTGATGGTGATGTTAAATTAACACAGTCTATGGCCATCATACGTTATATAGCTGACAAGCACAACAT
GTTGGGTGGTTGTCCAAAAGAGCGTGCAGAGATTTCAATGCTTGAAGGAGCGGTTTTGGATATTAGATAC
GGTGTTTCGAGAATTGCATATAGTAAAGACTTTGAAACTCTCAAAGTTGATTTTCTTAGCAAGCTACCTG
AAATGCTGAAAATGTTCGAAGATCGTTTATGTCATAAAACATATTTAAATGGTGATCATGTAACCCATCC
TGACTTCATGTTGTATGACGCTCTTGATGTTGTTTTATACATGGACCCAATGTGCCTGGATGCGTTCCCA
AAATTAGTTTGTTTTAAAAAACGTATTGAAGCTATCCCACAAATTGATAAGTACTTGAAATCCAGCAAGT
ATATAGCATGGCCTTTGCAGGGCTGGCAAGCCACGTTTGGTGGTGGCGACCATCCGCCAAAATCGGATGG
TACCGGCAGCGGCCTGGAAGTTCTGTTCCAGGGGCCCCATATGCTCGAGTTCGACATGTGGAAGGACTAC
TTCAACCTGAGCCAGGTCGTGTGGGCCCTGGGCAGCAGCTGGAGCCACCCGCAGTTCGAAAAATAATTAA
TTCTAGAGCTAGCCCTAGGAGATCCGGCTGCTAACAAAGCCCGAAAGGAAGCTGAGTTGGCTGCTGCCAC
CGCTGAGCAATAACTAGCATAACCCCTTGGGGCCTCTAAACGGGTCTTGAGGGGTTTTTTGCTGAAAGGA
GGAACTATATCCGGATATCCCGCAAGAGGCCCGGCAGTACCGGCATAACCAAGCCTATGCCTACAGCATC
CAGGGTGACGGTGCCGAGGATGACGATGAGCGCATTGTTAGATTTCATACACGGTGCCTGACTGCGTTAG
CAATTTAACTGTGATAAACTACCGCATTAAAGCTTATCGATGATAAGCTGTCAAACATGAGAATTACAAC
TTATATCGTATGGGGCTGACTTCAGGTGCTACATTTGAAGAGATAAATTGCACTGAAATCAAGAAATATT
TTATCTGATTAATAAGATGATCTTCTTGAGATCGTTTTGGTCTGCGCGTAATCTCTTGCTCTGAAAACGA
AAAAACCGCCTTGCAGGGCGGTTTTTCGAAGGTTCTCTGAGCTACCAACTCTTTGAACCGAGGTAACTGG
CTTGGAGGAGCGCAGTCACCAAAACTTGTCCTTTCAGTTTAGCCTTAACCGGCGCATGACTTCAAGACTA
ACTCCTCTAAATCAATTACCAGTGGCTGCTGCCAGTGGTGCTTTTGCATGTCTTTCCGGGTTGGACTCAA
GACGATAGTTACCGGATAAGGCGCAGCGGTCGGACTGAACGGGGGGTTCGTGCATACAGTCCAGCTTGGA
GCGAACTGCCTACCCGGAACTGAGTGTCAGGCGTGGAATGAGACAAACGCGGCCATAACAGCGGAATGAC
ACCGGTAAACCGAAAGGCAGGAACAGGAGAGCGCACGAGGGAGCCGCCAGGGGGAAACGCCTGGTATCTT
TATAGTCCTGTCGGGTTTCGCCACCACTGATTTGAGCGTCAGATTTCGTGATGCTTGTCAGGGGGGCGGA
GCCTATGGAAAAACGGCTTTGCCGCGGCCCTCTCACTTCCCTGTTAAGTATCTTCCTGGCATCTTCCAGG
AAATCTCCGCCCCGTTCGTAAGCCATTTCCGCTCGCCGCAGTCGAACGACCGAGCGTAGCGAGTCAGTGA
GCGAGGAAGCGGAATATATCCTGTATCACATATTCTGCTGACGCACCGGTGCAGCCTTTTTTCTCCTGCC
ACATGAAGCACTTCACTGACACCCTCATCAGTGCCAACATAGTAAGCCAGTATACACTCCCCTAGCGCTG
ATGTCCGGCGGTGCTTTTGCCGTTACGCACCACCCCGTCAGTAGCTGAACAGGAGGGACAGCTGATAGAA
ACAGAAGCCACTGGAGCACCTCAAAAACACCATCATACACTAAATCAGTAAGTTGGCAGCATCACCCGAC
GCACTTTGCGCCGAATAAATACCTGTGACGGAAGATCACTTCGCAGAATAAATAAATCCTGGTGTCCCTG
TTGATACCGGGAAGCCCTGGGCCAACTTTTGGCGAAAATGAGACGTTGATCGGCACGTAAGAGGTTCCAA
CTTTCACCATAATGAAATAAGATCACTACCGGGCGTATTTTTTGAGTTATCGAGATTTTCAGGAGCTAAG
GAAGCTAAAATGGAGAAAAAAATCACTGGATATACCACCGTTGATATATCCCAATGGCATCGTAAAGAAC
ATTTTGAGGCATTTCAGTCAGTTGCTCAATGTACCTATAACCAGACCGTTCAGCTGGATATTACGGCCTT
TTTAAAGACCGTAAAGAAAAATAAGCACAAGTTTTATCCGGCCTTTATTCACATTCTTGCCCGCCTGATG
AATGCTCATCCGGAATTC
